>Addgene plasmid #158458 | pLEX307-TMPRSS2-blast | addgene full sequence | sequence record 316882 | Addgene NGS Result
CTCGAGGCCTGCAGGTGCAAAGATGGATAAAGTTTTAAACAGAGAGGAATCTTTGCAGCTAATGGACCTT
CTAGGTCTTGAAAGGAGTGGGAATTGGCTCCGGTGCCCGTCAGTGGGCAGAGCGCACATCGCCCACAGTC
CCCGAGAAGTTGGGGGGAGGGGTCGGCAATTGAACCGGTGCCTAGAGAAGGTGGCGCGGGGTAAACTGGG
AAAGTGATGTCGTGTACTGGCTCCGCCTTTTTCCCGAGGGTGGGGGAGAACCGTATATAAGTGCAGTAGT
CGCCGTGAACGTTCTTTTTCGCAACGGGTTTGCCGCCAGAACACAGGTAAGTGCCGTGTGTGGTTCCCGC
GGGCCTGGCCTCTTTACGGGTTATGGCCCTTGCGTGCCTTGAATTACTTCCACCTGGCTGCAGTACGTGA
TTCTTGATCCCGAGCTTCGGGTTGGAAGTGGGTGGGAGAGTTCGAGGCCTTGCGCTTAAGGAGCCCCTTC
GCCTCGTGCTTGAGTTGAGGCCTGGCCTGGGCGCTGGGGCCGCCGCGTGCGAATCTGGTGGCACCTTCGC
GCCTGTCTCGCTGCTTTCGATAAGTCTCTAGCCATTTAAAATTTTTGATGACCTGCTGCGACGCTTTTTT
TCTGGCAAGATAGTCTTGTAAATGCGGGCCAAGATCTGCACACTGGTATTTCGGTTTTTGGGGCCGCGGG
CGGCGACGGGGCCCGTGCGTCCCAGCGCACATGTTCGGCGAGGCGGGGCCTGCGAGCGCGGCCACCGAGA
ATCGGACGGGGGTAGTCTCAAGCTGGCCGGCCTGCTCTGGTGCCTGGCCTCGCGCCGCCGTGTATCGCCC
CGCCCTGGGCGGCAAGGCTGGCCCGGTCGGCACCAGTTGCGTGAGCGGAAAGATGGCCGCTTCCCGGCCC
TGCTGCAGGGAGCTCAAAATGGAGGACGCGGCGCTCGGGAGAGCGGGCGGGTGAGTCACCCACACAAAGG
AAAAGGGCCTTTCCGTCCTCAGCCGTCGCTTCATGTGACTCCACGGAGTACCGGGCGCCGTCCAGGCACC
TCGATTAGTTCTCGAGCTTTTGGAGTACGTCGTCTTTAGGTTGGGGGGAGGGGTTTTATGCGATGGAGTT
TCCCCACACTGAGTGGGTGGAGACTGAAGTTAGGCCAGCTTGGCACTTGATGTAATTCTCCTTGGAATTT
GCCCTTTTTGAGTTTGGATCTTGGTTCATTCTCAAGCCTCAGACAGTGGTTCAAAGTTTTTTTCTTCCAT
TTCAGGTGTCGTGAGGCTAGCATCGATTGATCAACAAGTTTGTACAAAAAAGCAGGCTACAAAATGGCTT
TGAACTCAGGGTCACCACCAGCTATTGGACCTTACTATGAAAACCATGGATACCAACCGGAAAACCCCTA
TCCCGCACAGCCCACTGTGGTCCCCACTGTCTACGAGGTGCATCCGGCTCAGTACTACCCGTCCCCCGTG
CCCCAGTACGCCCCGAGGGTCCTGACGCAGGCTTCCAACCCCGTCGTCTGCACGCAGCCCAAATCCCCAT
CCGGGACAGTGTGCACCTCAAAGACTAAGAAAGCACTGTGCATCACCTTGACCCTGGGGACCTTCCTCGT
GGGAGCTGCGCTGGCCGCTGGCCTACTCTGGAAGTTCATGGGCAGCAAGTGCTCCAACTCTGGGATAGAG
TGCGACTCCTCAGGTACCTGCATCAACCCCTCTAACTGGTGTGATGGCGTGTCACACTGCCCCGGCGGGG
AGGACGAGAATCGGTGTGTTCGCCTCTACGGACCAAACTTCATCCTTCAGGTGTACTCATCTCAGAGGAA
GTCCTGGCACCCTGTGTGCCAAGACGACTGGAACGAGAACTACGGGCGGGCGGCCTGCAGGGACATGGGC
TATAAGAATAATTTTTACTCTAGCCAAGGAATAGTGGATGACAGCGGATCCACCAGCTTTATGAAACTGA
ACACAAGTGCCGGCAATGTCGATATCTATAAAAAACTGTACCACAGTGATGCCTGTTCTTCAAAAGCAGT
GGTTTCTTTACGCTGTATAGCCTGCGGGGTCAACTTGAACTCAAGCCGCCAGAGCAGGATCGTGGGCGGC
GAGAGCGCGCTCCCGGGGGCCTGGCCCTGGCAGGTCAGCCTGCACGTCCAGAACGTCCACGTGTGCGGAG
GCTCCATCATCACCCCCGAGTGGATCGTGACAGCCGCCCACTGCGTGGAAAAACCTCTTAACAATCCATG
GCATTGGACGGCATTTGCGGGGATTTTGAGACAATCTTTCATGTTCTATGGAGCCGGATACCAAGTAGAA
AAAGTGATTTCTCATCCAAATTATGACTCCAAGACCAAGAACAATGACATTGCGCTGATGAAGCTGCAGA
AGCCTCTGACTTTCAACGACCTAGTGAAACCAGTGTGTCTGCCCAACCCAGGCATGATGCTGCAGCCAGA
ACAGCTCTGCTGGATTTCCGGGTGGGGGGCCACCGAGGAGAAAGGGAAGACCTCAGAAGTGCTGAACGCT
GCCAAGGTGCTTCTCATTGAGACACAGAGATGCAACAGCAGATATGTCTATGACAACCTGATCACACCAG
CCATGATCTGTGCCGGCTTCCTGCAGGGGAACGTCGATTCTTGCCAGGGTGACAGTGGAGGGCCTCTGGT
CACTTCGAAGAACAATATCTGGTGGCTGATAGGGGATACAAGCTGGGGTTCTGGCTGTGCCAAAGCTTAC
AGACCAGGAGTGTACGGGAATGTGATGGTATTCACGGACTGGATTTATCGACAAATGAGGGCAGACGGCT
AAAACCCAGCTTTCTTGTACAAAGTGGTTGATATCGGTAAGCCTATCCCTAACCCTCTCCTCGGTCTCGA
TTCTACGTAGTAATGAACTAGTACCGGTTAAGTCGACAATCAACGCGTTAAGTCGACAATCAACCTCTGG
ATTACAAAATTTGTGAAAGATTGACTGGTATTCTTAACTATGTTGCTCCTTTTACGCTATGTGGATACGC
TGCTTTAATGCCTTTGTATCATGCTATTGCTTCCCGTATGGCTTTCATTTTCTCCTCCTTGTATAAATCC
TGGTTGCTGTCTCTTTATGAGGAGTTGTGGCCCGTTGTCAGGCAACGTGGCGTGGTGTGCACTGTGTTTG
CTGACGCAACCCCCACTGGTTGGGGCATTGCCACCACCTGTCAGCTCCTTTCCGGGACTTTCGCTTTCCC
CCTCCCTATTGCCACGGCGGAACTCATCGCCGCCTGCCTTGCCCGCTGCTGGACAGGGGCTCGGCTGTTG
GGCACTGACAATTCCGTGGTGTTGTCGGGGAAATCATCGTCCTTTCCTTGGCTGCTCGCCTGTGTTGCCA
CCTGGATTCTGCGCGGGACGTCCTTCTGCTACGTCCCTTCGGCCCTCAATCCAGCGGACCTTCCTTCCCG
CGGCCTGCTGCCGGCTCTGCGGCCTCTTCCGCGTCTTCGCCTTCGCCCTCAGACGAGTCGGATCTCCCTT
TGGGCCGCCTCCCCGCGTCGACTTTAAGACCAATGACTTACAAGGCAGCTGTAGATCTTAGCCACTTTTT
AAAAGAAAAGGGGGGACTGGAAGGGCTAATTCACTCCCAACGAAGACAAGATCTGCTTTTTGCTTGTACT
GGGTCTCTCTGGTTAGACCAGATCTGAGCCTGGGAGCTCTCTGGCTAACTAGGGAACCCACTGCTTAAGC
CTCAATAAAGCTTGCCTTGAGTGCTTCAAGTAGTGTGTGCCCGTCTGTTGTGTGACTCTGGTAACTAGAG
ATCCCTCAGACCCTTTTAGTCAGTGTGGAAAATCTCTAGCAGTACGTATAGTAGTTCATGTCATCTTATT
ATTCAGTATTTATAACTTGCAAAGAAATGAATATCAGAGAGTGAGAGGAACTTGTTTATTGCAGCTTATA
ATGGTTACAAATAAAGCAATAGCATCACAAATTTCACAAATAAAGCATTTTTTTCACTGCATTCTAGTTG
TGGTTTGTCCAAACTCATCAATGTATCTTATCATGTCTGGCTCTAGCTATCCCGCCCCTAACTCCGCCCA
TCCCGCCCCTAACTCCGCCCAGTTCCGCCCATTCTCCGCCCCATGGCTGACTAATTTTTTTTATTTATGC
AGAGGCCGAGGCCGCCTCGGCCTCTGAGCTATTCCAGAAGTAGTGAGGAGGCTTTTTTGGAGGCCTAGGG
ACGTACCCAATTCGCCCTATAGTGAGTCGTATTACGCGCGCTCACTGGCCGTCGTTTTACAACGTCGTGA
CTGGGAAAACCCTGGCGTTACCCAACTTAATCGCCTTGCAGCACATCCCCCTTTCGCCAGCTGGCGTAAT
AGCGAAGAGGCCCGCACCGATCGCCCTTCCCAACAGTTGCGCAGCCTGAATGGCGAATGGG
[124 nt withheld, positions 4402-4525]
C
[91 nt withheld, positions 4527-4617]
A
[49 nt withheld, positions 4619-4667]
CCTTTGACGTTGGAGTCCACGTTCTTT
[37 nt withheld, positions 4695-4731]
ACCCTATCTCGGTCTATTCTTTTGATTTATAAGGGATTTTGCCGATTTCGGCCTATTGGTTAAAAAATGA
GCTGATTTAACAAAAATTTAACGCGAATTTTAACAAAATATTAACGCTTACAATTTAGGTGGCACTTTTC
GGGGAAATGTGCGCGGAACCCCTATTTGTTTATTTTTCTAAATACATTCAAATATGTATCCGCTCATGAG
ACAATAACCCTGATAAATGCTTCAATAATATTGAAAAAGGAAGAGTATGAGTATTCAACATTTCCGTGTC
GCCCTTATTCCCTTTTTTGCGGCATTTTGCCTTCCTGTTTTTGCTCACCCAGAAACGCTGGTGAAAGTAA
AAGATGCTGAAGATCAGTTGGGTGCACGAGTGGGTTACATCGAACTGGATCTCAACAGCGGTAAGATCCT
TGAGAGTTTTCGCCCCGAAGAACGTTTTCCAATGATGAGCACTTTTAAAGTTCTGCTATGTGGCGCGGTA
TTATCCCGTATTGACGCCGGGCAAGAGCAACTCGGTCGCCGCATACACTATTCTCAGAATGACTTGGTTG
AGTACTCACCAGTCACAGAAAAGCATCTTACGGATGGCATGACAGTAAGAGAATTATGCAGTGCTGCCAT
AACCATGAGTGATAACACTGCGGCCAACTTACTTCTGACAACGATCGGAGGACCGAAGGAGCTAACCGCT
TTTTTGCACAACATGGGGGATCATGTAACTCGCCTTGATCGTTGGGAACCGGAGCTGAATGAAGCCATAC
CAAACGACGAGCGTGACACCACGATGCCTGTAGCAATGGCAACAACGTTGCGCAAACTATTAACTGGCGA
ACTACTTACTCTAGCTTCCCGGCAACAATTAATAGACTGGATGGAGGCGGATAAAGTTGCAGGACCACTT
CTGCGCTCGGCCCTTCCGGCTGGCTGGTTTATTGCTGATAAATCTGGAGCCGGTGAGCGTGGGTCTCGCG
GTATCATTGCAGCACTGGGGCCAGATGGTAAGCCCTCCCGTATCGTAGTTATCTACACGACGGGGAGTCA
GGCAACTATGGATGAACGAAATAGACAGATCGCTGAGATAGGTGCCTCACTGATTAAGCATTGGTAACTG
TCAGACCAAGTTTACTCATATATACTTTAGATTGATTTAAAACTTCATTTTTAATTTAAAAGGATCTAGG
TGAAGATCCTTTTTGATAATCTCATGACCAAAATCCCTTAACGTGAGTTTTCGTTCCACTGAGCGTCAGA
CCCCGTAGAAAAGATCAAAGGATCTTCTTGAGATCCTTTTTTTCTGCGCGTAATCTGCTGCTTGCAAACA
AAAAAACCACCGCTACCAGCGGTGGTTTGTTTGCCGGATCAAGAGCTACCAACTCTTTTTCCGAAGGTAA
CTGGCTTCAGCAGAGCGCAGATACCAAATACTGTTCTTCTAGTGTAGCCGTAGTTAGGCCACCACTTCAA
GAACTCTGTAGCACCGCCTACATACCTCGCTCTGCTAATCCTGTTACCAGTGGCTGCTGCCAGTGGCGAT
AAGTCGTGTCTTACCGGGTTGGACTCAAGACGATAGTTACCGGATAAGGCGCAGCGGTCGGGCTGAACGG
GGGGTTCGTGCACACAGCCCAGCTTGGAGCGAACGACCTACACCGAACTGAGATACCTACAGCGTGAGCT
ATGAGAAAGCGCCACGCTTCCCGAAGGGAGAAAGGCGGACAGGTATCCGGTAAGCGGCAGGGTCGGAACA
GGAGAGCGCACGAGGGAGCTTCCAGGGGGAAACGCCTGGTATCTTTATAGTCCTGTCGGGTTTCGCCACC
TCTGACTTGAGCGTCGATTTTTGTGATGCTCGTCAGGGGGGCGGAGCCTATGGAAAAACGCCAGCAACGC
GGCCTTTTTACGGTTCCTGGCCTTTTGCTGGCCTTTTGCTCACATGTTCTTTCCTGCGTTATCCCCTGAT
TCTGTGGATAACCGTATTACCGCCTTTGAGTGAGCTGATACCGCTCGCCGCAGCCGAACGACCGAGCGCA
GCGAGTCAGTGAGCGAGGAAGCGGAAGAGCGCCCAATACGCAAACCGCCTCTCCCCGCGCGTTGGCCGAT
TCATTAATGCAGCTGGCACGACAGGTTTCCCGACTGGAAAGCGGGCAGTGAGCGCAACGCAATTAATGTG
AGTTAGCTCACTCATTAGGCACCCCAGGCTTTACACTTTATGCTTCCGGCTCGTATGTTGTGTGGAATTG
TGAGCGGATAACAATTTCACACAGGAAACAGCTATGACCATGATTACGCCAAGCGCGCAATTAACCCTCA
CTAAAGGGAACAAAAGCTGGAGCTGCAAGCTTAATGTAGTCTTATGCAATACTCTTGTAGTCTTGCAACA
TGGTAACGATGAGTTAGCAACATGCCTTACAAGGAGAGAAAAAGCACCGTGCATGCCGATTGGTGGAAGT
AAGGTGGTACGATCGTGCCTTATTAGGAAGGCAACAGACGGGTCTGACATGGATTGGACGAACCACTGAA
TTGCCGCATTGCAGAGATATTGTATTTAAGTGCCTAGCTCGATACATAAACGGGTCTCTCTGGTTAGACC
AGATCTGAGCCTGGGAGCTCTCTGGCTAACTAGGGAACCCACTGCTTAAGCCTCAATAAAGCTTGCCTTG
AGTGCTTCAAGTAGTGTGTGCCCGTCTGTTGTGTGACTCTGGTAACTAGAGATCCCTCAGACCCTTTTAG
TCAGTGTGGAAAATCTCTAGCAGTGGCGCCCGAACAGGGACTTGAAAGCGAAAGGGAAACCAGAGGAGCT
CTCTCGACGCAGGACTCGGCTTGCTGAAGCGCGCACGGCAAGAGGCGAGGGGCGGCGACTGGTGAGTACG
CCAAAAATTTTGACTAGCGGAGGCTAGAAGGAGAGAGATGGGTGCGAGAGCGTCAGTATTAAGCGGGGGA
GAATTAGATCGCGATGGGAAAAAATTCGGTTAAGGCCAGGGGGAAAGAAAAAATATAAATTAAAACATAT
AGTATGGGCAAGCAGGGAGCTAGAACGATTCGCAGTTAATCCTGGCCTGTTAGAAACATCAGAAGGCTGT
AGACAAATACTGGGACAGCTACAACCATCCCTTCAGACAGGATCAGAAGAACTTAGATCATTATATAATA
CAGTAGCAACCCTCTATTGTGTGCATCAAAGGATAGAGATAAAAGACACCAAGGAAGCTTTAGACAAGAT
AGAGGAAGAGCAAAACAAAAGTAAGACCACCGCACAGCAAGCGGCCGCTGATCTTCAGACCTGGAGGAGG
AGATATGAGGGACAATTGGAGAAGTGAATTATATAAATATAAAGTAGTAAAAATTGAACCATTAGGAGTA
GCACCCACCAAGGCAAAGAGAAGAGTGGTGCAGAGAGAAAAAAGAGCAGTGGGAATAGGAGCTTTGTTCC
TTGGGTTCTTGGGAGCAGCAGGAAGCACTATGGGCGCAGCGTCAATGACGCTGACGGTACAGGCCAGACA
ATTATTGTCTGGTATAGTGCAGCAGCAGAACAATTTGCTGAGGGCTATTGAGGCGCAACAGCATCTGTTG
CAACTCACAGTCTGGGGCATCAAGCAGCTCCAGGCAAGAATCCTGGCTGTGGAAAGATACCTAAAGGATC
AACAGCTCCTGGGGATTTGGGGTTGCTCTGGAAAACTCATTTGCACCACTGCTGTGCCTTGGAATGCTAG
TTGGAGTAATAAATCTCTGGAACAGATTTGGAATCACACGACCTGGATGGAGTGGGACAGAGAAATTAAC
AATTACACAAGCTTAATACACTCCTTAATTGAAGAATCGCAAAACCAGCAAGAAAAGAATGAACAAGAAT
TATTGGAATTAGATAAATGGGCAAGTTTGTGGAATTGGTTTAACATAACAAATTGGCTGTGGTATATAAA
ATTATTCATAATGATAGTAGGAGGCTTGGTAGGTTTAAGAATAGTTTTTGCTGTACTTTCTATAGTGAAT
AGAGTTAGGCAGGGATATTCACCATTATCGTTTCAGACCCACCTCCCAACCCCGAGGGGACCCATGCATT
GCATCTCAATTAGTCAGCAACCAGGTGTGGAAAGTCCCCAGGCTCCCCAGCAGGCAGAAGTATGCAAAGC
ATGCGTCTCAATTAGTCAGCAACCATAGTCCCGCCCCTAACTCCGCCCATCCCGCCCCTAACTCCGCCCA
GTTCCGCCCATTCTCCGCCCCATGGCTGACTAATTTTTTTTATTTATGCAGAGGCCGAGGCCGCCTCGGC
CTCTGAGCTATTCCAGAAGTAGTGAGGAGGCTTTTTTGGAGGCCTAGGCTTTTGCAAAAAGCTTTCTAGA
GGTACCGTGGCCACCATGGCCAAGCCTTTGTCTCAAGAAGAATCCACCCTCATTGAAAGAGCAACGGCTA
CAATCAACAGCATCCCCATCTCTGAAGACTACAGCGTCGCCAGCGCAGCTCTCTCTAGCGACGGCCGCAT
CTTCACTGGTGTCAATGTATATCATTTTACTGGGGGACCTTGTGCAGAACTCGTGGTGCTGGGCACTGCT
GCTGCTGCGGCAGCTGGCAACCTGACTTGTATCGTCGCGATCGGAAATGAGAACAGGGGCATCTTGAGCC
CCTGCGGACGGTGCCGACAGGTGCTTCTCGATCTGCATCCTGGGATCAAAGCCATAGTGAAGGACAGTGA
TGGACAGCCGACGGCAGTTGGGATTCGTGAATTGCTGCCCTCTGGTTATGTGTGGGAGGGCTAAGTTAAC
GAATTCTAGATCTTGAGACAAATGGCAGTATTCATCCACAATTTTAAAAGAAAAGGGGGGATTGGGGGGT
ACAGTGCAGGGGAAAGAATAGTAGACATAATAGCAACAGACATACAAACTAAAGAATTACAAAAACAAAT
TACAAAAATTCAAAATTTTCGGGTTTATTACAGGGACAGCAGAGATCCACTTTGGCGCCGG
Features (pLannotate 1.2.2; 33 found; start..end, strand, type, name):
     23..89      +  CDS            small t antigen (fragment): SV40 (simian virus 40) small t antigen
     96..1274    +  promoter       EF-1α promoter: strong constitutive promoter for human elongation factor EF-1α
   1294..1318    +  protein_bind   attB1: mutant version of attB; recombination site for the Gateway® BP reaction BP Clonase™
   1324..2799    +  CDS            TMPRSS2: TMPS2_HUMAN - Also known as PRSS10. Experimental evidence at protein level: Swiss-Prot protein existence level 1. (Microbial infection) Facilitates human coronaviruses SARS- CoV and SARS-CoV-2 infections via two independent mechanisms, proteolytic cleavage of ACE2 receptor which promotes viral uptake, and cleavage of coronavirus spike glycoproteins which activates the glycoprotein for host cell entry (PubMed:24227843, PubMed:32142651, PubMed:32404436). Proteolytically cleaves and activates the spike glycoproteins of human coronavirus 229E (HCoV-229E) and human coronavirus EMC (HCoV-EMC) and th
   2804..2828    -  protein_bind   attB2: mutant version of attB; recombination site for the Gateway® BP reaction BP Clonase™
   2836..2877    +  CDS            V5 tag: epitope tag from simian virus 5
   2928..3516    +  misc_feature   WPRE: woodchuck hepatitis virus posttranscriptional regulatory element
   3567..3586    +  misc_feature   cPPT/CTS (fragment): central polypurine tract and central termination sequence of HIV-1
   3588..3821    +  LTR            3' LTR (ΔU3): self-inactivating 3' long terminal repeat (LTR) from HIV-1
   3899..4020    +  polyA_signal   SV40 poly(A) signal: SV40 polyadenylation signal
   4060..4195    +  rep_origin     SV40 ori: SV40 origin of replication
   4216..4234    -  promoter       T7 promoter: promoter for bacteriophage T7 RNA polymerase
   4242..4397    +  CDS            lacZα (fragment): LacZα fragment of β-galactosidase; lacZ fragment
   4402..4830    +  rep_origin     f1 ori (sequence partly withheld): f1 bacteriophage origin of replication; arrow indicates direction of (+) strand synthesis
   4883..4987    +  promoter       AmpR promoter: bla
   4988..5848    +  CDS            AmpR: β-lactamase; bla; confers resistance to ampicillin, carbenicillin, and related antibiotics
   6019..6607    +  rep_origin     ori: high-copy-number ColE1/pMB1/pBR322/pUC origin of replication
   6790..6882    +  CDS            lacI (fragment): lac repressor; lacI; The lac repressor binds to the lac operator to inhibit transcription in E. coli. This inhibition can be relieved by adding lactose or isopropyl-β-D-thiogalactopyranoside (IPTG).
   6895..6916    +  protein_bind   CAP binding site: CAP binding activates transcription in the presence of cAMP. E. coli catabolite activator protein
   6931..6961    +  promoter       lac promoter: promoter for the E. coli lac operon
   6969..6985    +  protein_bind   lac operator: The lac repressor binds to the lac operator to inhibit transcription in E. coli. This inhibition can be relieved by adding lactose or isopropyl-β-D-thiogalactopyranoside (IPTG). lac repressor encoded by lacI
   7030..7048    +  promoter       T3 promoter: promoter for bacteriophage T3 RNA polymerase
   7076..7302    +  promoter       RSV promoter: Rous sarcoma virus enhancer/promoter
   7303..7483    +  LTR            5' LTR (truncated): truncated 5' long terminal repeat (LTR) from HIV-1
   7530..7655    +  misc_feature   HIV-1 Ψ: packaging signal of human immunodeficiency virus type 1
   7639..8002    +  CDS            HIV-1 gag (fragment): gag protein from human immunodeficiency virus 1; gag
   8148..8381    +  misc_feature   RRE: The Rev response element (RRE) of HIV-1 allows for Rev-dependent mRNA export from the nucleus to the cytoplasm.
   8758..8784    +  CDS            Rev (fragment): human immunodeficiency virus 1 (HIV-1) Rev protein; rev; enhances nuclear export of unspliced and incompletely spliced viral mRNAs
   8791..8814    +  promoter       SV40 promoter (fragment): SV40 early promoter
   8815..8886    +  promoter       SV40 promoter (fragment): SV40 enhancer and early promoter
   8910..9045    +  rep_origin     SV40 ori: SV40 origin of replication
   9087..9485    +  CDS            BSD: blasticidin S deaminase; Aspergillus terreus BSD; confers resistance to blasticidin
   9533..9650    +  misc_feature   cPPT/CTS: central polypurine tract and central termination sequence of HIV-1
