[The description below was written by a language model from this plasmid's Addgene catalogue record and pLannotate feature annotations shown in this document.]
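Description:
pLEX307-TMPRSS2-blast is a third-generation-style, self-inactivating HIV-1 lentiviral transfer plasmid built on the pLEX307 backbone for constitutive expression of human TMPRSS2 in mammalian cells. In bacteria it is maintained through a high-copy ColE1/pUC-type origin and selected with ampicillin via β-lactamase. An f1 origin and remnants of a lac/T7/T3 cloning region are also present in the backbone.

The viral genome is transcribed from a chimeric RSV promoter fused to a truncated 5' LTR, followed by the Ψ packaging signal with a gag fragment and the Rev response element, which together allow Rev-dependent export and encapsidation of the genomic RNA. Downstream, an SV40 early promoter/origin region drives blasticidin S deaminase for selection of transduced cells, followed by the cPPT/CTS, which aids nuclear import of the proviral DNA. The EF-1α promoter then drives the TMPRSS2 coding sequence, which was introduced by Gateway cloning and is therefore flanked by attB1 and attB2 sites. A V5 epitope tag lies just after attB2, but the record does not state whether the insert reads through into it. A WPRE enhances transcript expression, and the cassette ends with the ΔU3 3' LTR and an SV40 polyadenylation signal.

TMPRSS2 is a serine protease that primes coronavirus spike glycoproteins, including that of SARS-CoV-2, so the construct suits the generation of stable TMPRSS2-expressing cell lines for viral entry studies. The depositors caution that the backbone can recombine, typically between the LTRs and occasionally between the Gateway sites, so plasmid integrity should be verified.
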