Addgene plasmid #158458: pLEX307-TMPRSS2-blast
Purpose: Constitutive lentiviral expression of human TMPRSS2.
Depositing lab: Alejandro Chavez & Sho Iketani. Depositing organization: Columbia University.
Backbone
  Vector backbone: pLEX307
  Vector type: Mammalian Expression, Lentiviral
  Selectable markers: Blasticidin
Growth in bacteria
  Bacterial resistance: Ampicillin, 100 μg/mL
  Growth temperature: 30°C
  Growth strain: NEB Stable
  Copy number: High Copy
Gene/Insert
  Gene/Insert name: TMPRSS2
  Species: H. sapiens (human)
  Entrez Gene: TMPRSS2 (a.k.a. PRSS10)
  Cloning method: Gateway Cloning
  Sequencing primers: 5′ EF1a-F; 3′ WPRE-R
Terms and licenses: Academic/Nonprofit Terms; Industry Terms: Not Available to Industry
Depositor comments: The authors have noticed that recombination within the pLEX307 backbone can occur. All users are advised to sequence the vectors and restriction digest them and run them on a gel to ensure they show the expected full length insert and plasmid size. In cases where recombination has occurred, it is typically between the viral LTR elements in the vector, although recombination between the gateway cloning sites has also been observed.
How to cite: pLEX307-TMPRSS2-blast was a gift from Alejandro Chavez & Sho Iketani (Addgene plasmid # 158458 ; http://n2t.net/addgene:158458 ; RRID:Addgene_158458)
